>Addgene plasmid #133922 | pCAG-loxSTOPlox-LynEGFP | addgene full sequence | sequence record 263525 | Addgene NGS Result
GATTCGACATTGATTATTGACTAGTTATTAATAGTAATCAATTACGGGGTCATTAGTTCATAGCCCATAT
ATGGAGTTCCGCGTTACATAACTTACGGTAAATGGCCCGCCTGGCTGACCGCCCAACGACCCCCGCCCAT
TGACGTCAATAATGACGTATGTTCCCATAGTAACGCCAATAGGGACTTTCCATTGACGTCAATGGGTGGA
GTATTTACGGTAAACTGCCCACTTGGCAGTACATCAAGTGTATCATATGCCAAGTACGCCCCCTATTGAC
GTCAATGACGGTAAATGGCCCGCCTGGCATTATGCCCAGTACATGACCTTATGGGACTTTCCTACTTGGC
AGTACATCTACGTATTAGTCATCGCTATTACCATGGTCGAGGTGAGCCCCACGTTCTGCTTCACTCTCCC
CATCTCCCCCCCCTCCCCACCCCCAATTTTGTATTTATTTATTTTTTAATTATTTTGTGCAGCGATGGGG
GCGGGGGGGGGGGGGGGGCGCGCGCCRGGSGGGGSGGGGSGGGGSGRGGGGSGGGGSGGGGSGAGGCGGA
GAGGKGCGGCGGCAGCCAATCAGAGCGGCGCGCTCCGAAAGTTTCCTTTTATGGCGAGGCGGCGGCGGCG
GCGGCCCTATAAAAAGCGAAGCGCGCGGCGGGCGGGAGTCGCTGCGCGCTGCCTTCGCCCCGTGCCCCGC
TCCGCCGCCGCCTCGCGCCGCCCGCCCCGGCTCTGACTGACCGCGTTACTCCCACAGGTGAGCGGGCGGG
ACGGCCCTTCTCCTCCGGGCTGTAATTAGCGCTTGGTTTAATGACGGCTTGTTTCTTTTCTGTGGCTGCG
TGAAAGCCTTGAGGGGCTCCGGGAGGGCCCTTTGTGCGGGGGGAGCGGCTCGGGGGGTGCGTGCGTGTGT
GTGTGCGTGGGGAGCGCCGCGTGCGGCTCCGCGCTGCCCGGCGGCTGTGAGCGCTGCGGGCGCGGCGCGG
GGCTTTGTGCGCTCCGCAGTGTGCGCGAGGGGAGCGCGGCCGGGGGCGGTGCCCCGCGGTGCGGGGGGGG
CTGCGAGGGGAACAAAGGCTGCGTGCGGGGTGTGTGCGTGGGGGGGTGAGCAGGGGGTGTGGGCGCGTCG
GTCGGGCTGCAACCCCCCCTGCACCCCCCTCCCCGAGTTGCTGAGCACGGCCCGGCTTCGGGTGCGGGGC
TCCGTACGGGGCGTGGCGCGGGGCTCGCCGTGCCGGGCGGGGGGTGGCGGCAGGTGGGGGTGCCGGGCGG
GGCGGGGCCGCCTCGGGCCGGGGAGGGCTCGGGGGAGGGGCGCGGCGGCCCCCGGAGCGCCGGCGGCTGT
CGAGGCGCGGCGAGCCGCAGCCATTGCCTTTTATGGTAATCGTGCGAGAGGGCGCAGGGACTTCCTTTGT
CCCAAATCTGTGCGGAGCCGAAATCTGGGAGGCGCCGCCGCACCCCCTCTAGCGGGCGCGGGGCGAAGCG
GTGCGGCGCCGGCAGGAAGGAAATGGGCGGGGAGGGCCTTCGTGCGTCGCCGCGCCGCCGTCCCCTTCTC
CCTCTCCAGCCTCGGGGCTGTCCGCGGGGGGACGGCTGCCTTCGGGGGGGACGGGGCAGGGCGGGGTTCG
GCTTCTGGCGTGTGACCGGCGGCTCTAGAGCCTCTGCTAACCATGTTCATGCCTTCTTCTTTTTCCTACA
GATCCTTAATTAATAATACGACTCACTATAGGGGGTCGACCCGCCACCAATCATTTAAATATAACTTCGT
ATAATGTATGCTATACGAAGTTATTCGCGATGAATAAATGAAAGCTTGCAGATCTGCGACTCTAGAGGAT
CTGCGACTCTAGAGGATCATAATCAGCCATACCACATTTGTAGAGGTTTTACTTGCTTTAAAAAACCTCC
CACACCTCCCCCTGAACCTGAAACATAAAATGAATGCAATTGTTGTTGTTAACTTGTTTATTGCAGCTTA
TAATGGTTACAAATAAAGCAATAGCATCACAAATTTCACAAATAAAGCATTTTTTTCACTGCATTCTAGT
TGTGGTTTGTCCAAACTCATCAATGTATCTTATCATGTCTGGATCTGCGACTCTAGAGGATCATAATCAG
CCATACCACATTTGTAGAGGTTTTACTTGCTTTAAAAAACCTCCCACACCTCCCCCTGAACCTGAAACAT
AAAATGAATGCAATTGTTGTTGTTAACTTGTTTATTGCAGCTTATAATGGTTACAAATAAAGCAATAGCA
TCACAAATTTCACAAATAAAGCATTTTTTTCACTGCATTCTAGTTGTGGTTTGTCCAAACTCATCAATGT
ATCTTATCATGTCTGGATCTGCGACTCTAGAGGATCATAATCAGCCATACCACATTTGTAGAGGTTTTAC
TTGCTTTAAAAAACCTCCCACACCTCCCCCTGAACCTGAAACATAAAATGAATGCAATTGTTGTTGTTAA
CTTGTTTATTGCAGCTTATAATGGTTACAAATAAAGCAATAGCATCACAAATTTCACAAATAAAGCATTT
TTTTCACTGCATTCTAGTTGTGGTTTGTCCAAACTCATCAATGTATCTTATCATGTCTGGATCCCCATCA
AGCTGATCCGGAACCCTTAATATAACTTCGTATAATGTATGCTATACGAAGTTATTAGGTCCCTCGACCT
GCAGCTGCAGGCCACCATGGGATGTATTAAATCAAAAAGGAAAGACGGGGCCCGGTACCATATGGTGAGC
AAGGGCGAGGAGCTGTTCACCGGGGTGGTGCCCATCCTGGTCGAGCTGGACGGCGACGTAAACGGCCACA
AGTTCAGCGTGTCCGGCGAGGGCGAGGGCGATGCCACCTACGGCAAGCTGACCCTGAAGTTCATCTGCAC
CACCGGCAAGCTGCCCGTGCCCTGGCCCACCCTCGTGACCACCCTGACCTACGGCGTGCAGTGCTTCAGC
CGCTACCCCGACCACATGAAGCAGCACGACTTCTTCAAGTCCGCCATGCCCGAAGGCTACGTCCAGGAGC
GCACCATCTTCTTCAAGGACGACGGCAACTACAAGACCCGCGCCGAGGTGAAGTTCGAGGGCGACACCCT
GGTGAACCGCATCGAGCTGAAGGGCATCGACTTCAAGGAGGACGGCAACATCCTGGGGCACAAGCTGGAG
TACAACTACAACAGCCACAACGTCTATATCATGGCCGACAAGCAGAAGAACGGCATCAAGGTGAACTTCA
AGATCCGCCACAACATCGAGGACGGCAGCGTGCAGCTCGCCGACCACTACCAGCAGAACACCCCCATCGG
CGACGGCCCCGTGCTGCTGCCCGACAACCACTACCTGAGCACCCAGTCCGCCCTGAGCAAAGACCCCAAC
GAGAAGCGCGATCACATGGTCCTGCTGGAGTTCGTGACCGCCGCCGGGATCACTCTCGGCATGGACGAGC
TGTACAAGTAAGAGCTCGCTGATCAGCCTCGACTGTGCCTTCTAGTTGCCAGCCATCTGTTGTTTGCCCC
TCCCCCGTGCCTTCCTTGACCCTGGAAGGTGCCACTCCCACTGTCCTTTCCTAATAAAATGAGGAAATTG
CATCGCATTGTCTGAGTAGGTGTCATTCTATTCTGGGGGGTGGGGTGGGGCAGGACAGCAAGGGGGAGGA
TTGGGAAGACAATAGCAGGCATGCTGGGGATGCGGTGGGCTCTATGGCTTCTGAGGCGGAAAGAACCAGC
TGGGGCTCGAGATCCACTAGTTCTAGCCTCGAGGCTAGAGCGGCCGCCACTGGCCGTCGTTTTACAACGT
CGTGACTGGGAAAACCCTGGCGTTACCCAACTTAATCGCCTTGCAGCACATCCCCCTTTCGCCAGCTGGC
GTAATAGCGAAGAGGCCCGCACCGATCGCCCTTCCCAACAGTTGCGCAGCCTGAATGGCGAATGGAAATT
GTAAGCGTTAATATTTTGTTAAAATTCGCGTTAAATTTTTGTTAAATCAGCTCATTTTTTAACCAATAGG
CCGAAATCGGCAAAATCCCTTATAAATCAAAAGAATAGACCGAGATAGGGT
[37 nt withheld, positions 4042-4078]
AAAGAACGTGGACTCCAACGTCAAAGG
[49 nt withheld, positions 4106-4154]
T
[91 nt withheld, positions 4156-4246]
G
[124 nt withheld, positions 4248-4371]
CAGGTGGCACTTTTCGGGGAAATGTGCGCGGAACCCCTATTTGTTTATTTTTCTAAATACATTCAAATAT
GTATCCGCTCATGAGACAATAACCCTGATAAATGCTTCAATAATATTGAAAAAGGAAGAGTATGAGTATT
CAACATTTCCGTGTCGCCCTTATTCCCTTTTTTGCGGCATTTTGCCTTCCTGTTTTTGCTCACCCAGAAA
CGCTGGTGAAAGTAAAAGATGCTGAAGATCAGTTGGGTGCACGAGTGGGTTACATCGAACTGGATCTCAA
CAGCGGTAAGATCCTTGAGAGTTTTCGCCCCGAAGAACGTTTTCCAATGATGAGCACTTTTAAAGTTCTG
CTATGTGGCGCGGTATTATCCCGTATTGACGCCGGGCAAGAGCAACTCGGTCGCCGCATACACTATTCTC
AGAATGACTTGGTTGAGTACTCACCAGTCACAGAAAAGCATCTTACGGATGGCATGACAGTAAGAGAATT
ATGCAGTGCTGCCATAACCATGAGTGATAACACTGCGGCCAACTTACTTCTGACAACGATCGGAGGACCG
AAGGAGCTAACCGCTTTTTTGCACAACATGGGGGATCATGTAACTCGCCTTGATCGTTGGGAACCGGAGC
TGAATGAAGCCATACCAAACGACGAGCGTGACACCACGATGCCTGTAGCAATGGCAACAACGTTGCGCAA
ACTATTAACTGGCGAACTACTTACTCTAGCTTCCCGGCAACAATTAATAGACTGGATGGAGGCGGATAAA
GTTGCAGGACCACTTCTGCGCTCGGCCCTTCCGGCTGGCTGGTTTATTGCTGATAAATCTGGAGCCGGTG
AGCGTGGGTCTCGCGGTATCATTGCAGCACTGGGGCCAGATGGTAAGCCCTCCCGTATCGTAGTTATCTA
CACGACGGGGAGTCAGGCAACTATGGATGAACGAAATAGACAGATCGCTGAGATAGGTGCCTCACTGATT
AAGCATTGGTAACTGTCAGACCAAGTTTACTCATATATACTTTAGATTGATTTAAAACTTCATTTTTAAT
TTAAAAGGATCTAGGTGAAGATCCTTTTTGATAATCTCATGACCAAAATCCCTTAACGTGAGTTTTCGTT
CCACTGAGCGTCAGACCCCGTAGAAAAGATCAAAGGATCTTCTTGAGATCCTTTTTTTCTGCGCGTAATC
TGCTGCTTGCAAACAAAAAAACCACCGCTACCAGCGGTGGTTTGTTTGCCGGATCAAGAGCTACCAACTC
TTTTTCCGAAGGTAACTGGCTTCAGCAGAGCGCAGATACCAAATACTGTTCTTCTAGTGTAGCCGTAGTT
AGGCCACCACTTCAAGAACTCTGTAGCACCGCCTACATACCTCGCTCTGCTAATCCTGTTACCAGTGGCT
GCTGCCAGTGGCGATAAGTCGTGTCTTACCGGGTTGGACTCAAGACGATAGTTACCGGATAAGGCGCAGC
GGTCGGGCTGAACGGGGGGTTCGTGCACACAGCCCAGCTTGGAGCGAACGACCTACACCGAACTGAGATA
CCTACAGCGTGAGCTATGAGAAAGCGCCACGCTTCCCGAAGGGAGAAAGGCGGACAGGTATCCGGTAAGC
GGCAGGGTCGGAACAGGAGAGCGCACGAGGGAGCTTCCAGGGGGAAACGCCTGGTATCTTTATAGTCCTG
TCGGGTTTCGCCACCTCTGACTTGAGCGTCGATTTTTGTGATGCTCGTCAGGGGGGCGGAGCCTATGGAA
AAACGCCAGCAACGCGGCCTTTTTACGGTTCCTGGCCTTTTGCTGGCCTTTTGCTCACATGTTCTTTCCT
GCGTTATCCCCTGATTCTGTGGATAACCGTATTACCGCCTTTGAGTGAGCTGATACCGCTCGCCGCAGCC
GAACGACCGAGCGCAGCGAGTCAGTGAGCGAGGAAGCGGAAGAGCGCCCAATACGCAAACCGCCTCTCCC
CGCGCGTTGGCCGATTCATTAATGCAGCTGGCACGACAGGTTTCCCGACTGGAAAGCGGGCAGTGAGCGC
AACGCAATTAATGTGAGTTAGCTCACTCATTAGGCACCCCAGGCTTTACACTTTATGCTTCCGGCTCGTA
TGTTGTGTGGAATTGTGAGCGGATAACAATTTCACACAGGAAACAGCTATGACCATGAGGCGCGCCG
Features (pLannotate 1.2.2; 24 found; start..end, strand, type, name):
      6..385     +  enhancer       CMV enhancer: human cytomegalovirus immediate early enhancer
    387..664     +  promoter       chicken β-actin promoter: No description available
    665..1681    +  intron         chimeric intron: chimera between introns from chicken β-actin and rabbit β-globin
   1694..1712    +  promoter       T7 promoter: promoter for bacteriophage T7 RNA polymerase
   1741..1774    -  protein_bind   loxP: Cre-mediated recombination occurs in the 8-bp core sequence (GCATACAT). Cre recombinase
   1835..1918    +  CDS            large T antigen (fragment): large T antigen from SV40 (simian virus 40)
   1941..2075    +  polyA_signal   SV40 poly(A) signal: SV40 polyadenylation signal
   2089..2172    +  CDS            large T antigen (fragment): large T antigen from SV40 (simian virus 40)
   2195..2329    +  polyA_signal   SV40 poly(A) signal: SV40 polyadenylation signal
   2343..2426    +  CDS            large T antigen (fragment): large T antigen from SV40 (simian virus 40)
   2449..2583    +  polyA_signal   SV40 poly(A) signal: SV40 polyadenylation signal
   2612..2645    -  protein_bind   loxP: Cre-mediated recombination occurs in the 8-bp core sequence (GCATACAT). Cre recombinase
   2722..3441    +  CDS            EGFP: the original enhanced GFP (Yang et al., 1996) mammalian codon-optimized
   3463..3687    +  polyA_signal   bGH poly(A) signal: bovine growth hormone polyadenylation signal
   3691..3712    +  promoter       SV40 promoter (fragment): SV40 enhancer and early promoter
   3758..3912    +  CDS            lacZα (fragment): LacZα fragment of β-galactosidase; lacZ fragment
   3943..4371    -  rep_origin     f1 ori (sequence partly withheld): f1 bacteriophage origin of replication; arrow indicates direction of (+) strand synthesis
   4398..4502    +  promoter       AmpR promoter: bla
   4503..5363    +  CDS            AmpR: β-lactamase; bla; confers resistance to ampicillin, carbenicillin, and related antibiotics
   5534..6122    +  rep_origin     ori: high-copy-number ColE1/pMB1/pBR322/pUC origin of replication
   6305..6397    +  CDS            lacI (fragment): lac repressor; lacI; The lac repressor binds to the lac operator to inhibit transcription in E. coli. This inhibition can be relieved by adding lactose or isopropyl-β-D-thiogalactopyranoside (IPTG).
   6410..6431    +  protein_bind   CAP binding site: CAP binding activates transcription in the presence of cAMP. E. coli catabolite activator protein
   6446..6476    +  promoter       lac promoter: promoter for the E. coli lac operon
   6484..6500    +  protein_bind   lac operator: The lac repressor binds to the lac operator to inhibit transcription in E. coli. This inhibition can be relieved by adding lactose or isopropyl-β-D-thiogalactopyranoside (IPTG). lac repressor encoded by lacI
