[The description below was written by a language model from this plasmid's Addgene catalogue record and pLannotate feature annotations shown in this document.]
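Description:
pCAG-loxSTOPlox-LynEGFP is a 6.5 kb mammalian expression plasmid built on the pDIRECT backbone that serves as a Cre-dependent fluorescent reporter. It is propagated in E. coli as a high-copy plasmid through a ColE1/pUC-type origin and selected with ampicillin via the β-lactamase gene. An f1 origin and remnants of a lac cloning region (lac promoter and operator, CAP site, lacZα and lacI fragments) are also annotated in the backbone. No mammalian selection marker is annotated, so the plasmid appears suited to transient delivery rather than drug-selected stable lines.

Expression is driven by the CAG promoter, annotated here as the CMV immediate-early enhancer, the chicken β-actin promoter and the chimeric β-actin/β-globin intron, which together give strong, broadly active transcription. Downstream sits a floxed STOP cassette: two loxP sites in the same orientation flank three tandem repeats of the SV40 polyadenylation signal, each preceded by a short SV40-derived fragment. These signals terminate transcripts before they reach the reporter. When Cre recombinase is present, it excises the cassette and leaves a single loxP site, so that the CAG promoter can read into the LynEGFP coding sequence, which is followed by a bGH polyadenylation signal. The feature table annotates only the EGFP portion. The Lyn membrane-targeting sequence implied by the insert name presumably occupies the short unannotated stretch just upstream of EGFP, but it is not called out separately.

Because the EGFP is tethered to the membrane, it outlines fine processes, and the stated purpose is to visualize neuronal morphology in cells that have undergone Cre-based recombination. The associated work concerns axon extension in the developing brain.
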