Addgene plasmid #133922: pCAG-loxSTOPlox-LynEGFP
Purpose: Reporter expressing membrane targeted EGFP for visualization of neuronal morphology upon Cre-based recombination
Depositing lab: Frank Bradke & Sebastián Dupraz. Publication: RhoA Controls Axon Extension Independent of Specification in the Developing Brain. Dupraz S, Hilton BJ, Husch A, Santos TE, Coles CH, Stern S, Brakebusch C, Bradke F. Curr Biol. 2019 Nov 18;29(22):3874-3886.e9. doi: 10.1016/j.cub.2019.09.040. Epub 2019 Oct 31. PubMed 31679934.
Backbone
  Vector backbone: pDIRECT
  Vector type: Mammalian Expression
Growth in bacteria
  Bacterial resistance: Ampicillin, 100 μg/mL
  Growth temperature: 37°C
  Growth strain: DH5alpha
  Copy number: High Copy
Gene/Insert
  Gene/Insert name: LynEGFP
  Species: Other
  Cloning method: Ligation Independent Cloning
Terms and licenses: Academic/Nonprofit Terms; Industry Terms: Not Available to Industry
How to cite: pCAG-loxSTOPlox-LynEGFP was a gift from Frank Bradke & Sebastián Dupraz (Addgene plasmid # 133922 ; http://n2t.net/addgene:133922 ; RRID:Addgene_133922)
